Addgene plasmid #74682: pIcaRA-I1
Purpose: IcaRA-I1 gate
Depositing lab: Christopher Voigt. Depositing organization: Massachusetts Institute of Technology. Publication: Genetic circuit design automation. Nielsen AA, Der BS, Shin J, Vaidyanathan P, Paralanov V, Strychalski EA, Ross D, Densmore D, Voigt CA. Science. 2016 Apr 1;352(6281):aac7341. doi: 10.1126/science.aac7341. PubMed 27034378.
Backbone
  Vector backbone: pAN801
  Backbone manufacturer: Alec Nielsen
  Backbone size w/o insert (bp): 3930
  Total vector size (bp): 5676
  Vector type: Bacterial Expression
Growth in bacteria
  Bacterial resistance: Kanamycin, 50 μg/mL
  Growth temperature: 37°C
  Growth strain: DH5alpha
  Copy number: Low Copy
Gene/Insert
  Gene/Insert name: PTac-RBSI1-IcaRA-PIcaR-YFP
  Species: E. coli
  Insert size (bp): 1746
Terms and licenses: Academic/Nonprofit Terms; Industry Terms: Not Available to Industry
How to cite: pIcaRA-I1 was a gift from Christopher Voigt (Addgene plasmid # 74682 ; http://n2t.net/addgene:74682 ; RRID:Addgene_74682)
