[The description below was written by a language model from this plasmid's Addgene catalogue record and pLannotate feature annotations shown in this document.]
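Description:
pIcaRA-I1 is a 5,676 bp bacterial expression plasmid built on the pAN801 backbone and used to characterise a single repressor-based genetic logic gate in E. coli. It is maintained through a p15A origin, which the record lists as low copy, and is selected with kanamycin via the aph(3')-Ia (KanR) gene. The annotation also picks up short fragments resembling RSF ori, bom, a tet promoter and TcR. These appear to be partial matches or backbone remnants rather than functional parts.

The 1,746 bp insert, PTac-RBSI1-IcaRA-PIcaR-YFP, forms a NOT (inverter) gate with a fluorescent readout. A tac promoter with a symmetric lac operator drives transcription of the IcaR repressor, which the annotation matches to the Staphylococcus aureus regulator of the icaADBC biofilm operon. Between the promoter and the coding sequence lies a hammerhead-type ribozyme. Such self-cleaving elements are used as insulators that trim the 5' leader so that translation does not depend on the upstream promoter context. The "I1" in the name denotes the ribosome binding site variant that sets the gate's expression level. IcaR in turn represses its cognate PIcaR promoter, which is named in the insert but not annotated in the feature table. That promoter drives a YFP reporter, preceded by a second insulating ribozyme (sTRSV hammerhead).

The backbone also carries lacI under its own promoter, followed by tetR. LacI keeps the tac promoter off until IPTG is added, so raising the inducer level increases IcaR and lowers YFP output, which allows the gate's response function to be measured. The plasmid comes from work on automated genetic circuit design, where such characterised gates serve as library parts.
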