Features (pLannotate 1.2.2; 16 found; start..end, strand, type, name):
      1..23      -  rep_origin     RSF ori (fragment): Plasmids containing the RSF 1030 origin of replication can be propagated in E. coli cells that contain additional plasmids with compatible origins.
     40..66      +  misc_feature   bom (fragment): basis of mobility region from pBR322
    165..220     -  rep_origin     RSF ori (fragment): Plasmids containing the RSF 1030 origin of replication can be propagated in E. coli cells that contain additional plasmids with compatible origins.
    308..852     -  rep_origin     p15A ori: Plasmids containing the medium-copy-number p15A origin of replication can be propagated in E. coli cells that contain a second plasmid with the ColE1 origin.
    941..1756    -  CDS            KanR: aminoglycoside phosphotransferase; aph(3')-Ia; confers resistance to kanamycin in bacteria or G418 (Geneticin®) in eukaryotes
   1878..1906    +  promoter       tac promoter: strong E. coli promoter; hybrid between the trp and lac UV5 promoters
   1912..1931    -  protein_bind   lac operator (symmetric): The lac repressor binds to the lac operator to inhibit transcription in E. coli. This inhibition can be relieved by adding lactose or isopropyl-β-D-thiogalactopyranoside (IPTG). The symmetric lac operator was optimized for tight binding of lac repressor. lac repressor encoded by lacI
   1932..1986    +  ncRNA          Hammerhead 3 (fragment): Accession: RF00008 - Hammerhead ribozyme (type III)
   2049..2603    +  CDS            icaR: ICAR_STAAC - Experimental evidence at protein level: Swiss-Prot protein existence level 1. Represses transcription of the icaADBC operon necessary for biofilm production. From Staphylococcus aureus (strain COL).
   2727..2776    +  misc_RNA       sTRSV HHRz: hammerhead ribozyme from the tobacco ringspot virus satellite RNA (Khvorova et al., 2003)
   2826..3545    +  CDS            EYFP: enhanced YFP mammalian codon-optimized
   3619..3692    +  promoter       lacI promoter (fragment): lacI
   3693..4772    +  CDS            lacI: LACI_ECOLI - Experimental evidence at protein level: Swiss-Prot protein existence level 1. Repressor of the lactose operon. Binds allolactose as an inducer. From Escherichia coli (strain K12).
   4794..5414    +  CDS            tetR: TETR2_ECOLX - Experimental evidence at protein level: Swiss-Prot protein existence level 1. TetR is the repressor of the tetracycline resistance element; its N-terminal region forms a helix-turn-helix structure and binds DNA. Binding of tetracycline to TetR reduces the repressor affinity for the tetracycline resistance gene (tetA) promoter operator sites. From Escherichia coli.
   5510..5528    -  promoter       tet promoter (fragment): E. coli promoter for tetracycline efflux protein gene
   5538..5658    +  CDS            TcR (fragment): tetracycline efflux protein; tet; confers resistance to tetracycline
>Addgene plasmid #74682 | pIcaRA-I1 | depositor full sequence | sequence record 141107 | Full plasmid
GCTTCCTCGCTCACTGACTCGCTGCACGAGGCAGACCTCAGCGCTAGCGGAGTGTATACTGGCTTACTAT
GTTGGCACTGATGAGGGTGTCAGTGAAGTGCTTCATGTGGCAGGAGAAAAAAGGCTGCACCGGTGCGTCA
GCAGAATATGTGATACAGGATATATTCCGCTTCCTCGCTCACTGACTCGCTACGCTCGGTCGTTCGACTG
CGGCGAGCGGAAATGGCTTACGAACGGGGCGGAGATTTCCTGGAAGATGCCAGGAAGATACTTAACAGGG
AAGTGAGAGGGCCGCGGCAAAGCCGTTTTTCCATAGGCTCCGCCCCCCTGACAAGCATCACGAAATCTGA
CGCTCAAATCAGTGGTGGCGAAACCCGACAGGACTATAAAGATACCAGGCGTTTCCCCTGGCGGCTCCCT
CGTGCGCTCTCCTGTTCCTGCCTTTCGGTTTACCGGTGTCATTCCGCTGTTATGGCCGCGTTTGTCTCAT
TCCACGCCTGACACTCAGTTCCGGGTAGGCAGTTCGCTCCAAGCTGGACTGTATGCACGAACCCCCCGTT
CAGTCCGACCGCTGCGCCTTATCCGGTAACTATCGTCTTGAGTCCAACCCGGAAAGACATGCAAAAGCAC
CACTGGCAGCAGCCACTGGTAATTGATTTAGAGGAGTTAGTCTTGAAGTCATGCGCCGGTTAAGGCTAAA
CTGAAAGGACAAGTTTTGGTGACTGCGCTCCTCCAAGCCAGTTACCTCGGTTCAAAGAGTTGGTAGCTCA
GAGAACCTTCGAAAAACCGCCCTGCAAGGCGGTTTTTTCGTTTTCAGAGCAAGAGATTACGCGCAGACCA
AAACGATCTCAAGAAGATCATCTTATTAAGGGGTCTGACGCTCAGTGGAACGAAAAATCAATCTAAAGTA
TATATGAGTAAACTTGGTCTGACAGTTACCTTAGAAAAACTCATCGAGCATCAAATGAAACTGCAATTTA
TTCATATCAGGATTATCAATACCATATTTTTGAAAAAGCCGTTTCTGTAATGAAGGAGAAAACTCACCGA
GGCAGTTCCATAGGATGGCAAGATCCTGGTATCGGTCTGCGATTCCGACTCGTCCAACATCAATACAACC
TATTAATTTCCCCTCGTCAAAAATAAGGTTATCAAGTGAGAAATCACCATGAGTGACGACTGAATCCGGT
GAGAATGGCAAAAGCTTATGCATTTCTTTCCAGACTTGTTCAACAGGCCAGCCATTACGCTCGTCATCAA
AATCACTCGCATCAACCAAACCGTTATTCATTCGTGATTGCGCCTGAGCGAGACGAAATACGCGATCGCT
GTTAAAAGGACAATTACAAACAGGAATCGAATGCAACCGGCGCAGGAACACTGCCAGCGCATCAACAATA
TTTTCACCTGAATCAGGATATTCTTCTAATACCTGGAATGCTGTTTTCCCGGGGATCGCAGTGGTGAGTA
ACCATGCATCATCAGGAGTACGGATAAAATGCTTGATGGTCGGAAGAGGCATAAATTCCGTCAGCCAGTT
TAGTCTGACCATCTCATCTGTAACATCATTGGCAACGCTACCTTTGCCATGTTTCAGAAACAACTCTGGC
GCATCGGGCTTCCCATACAATCGATAGATTGTCGCACCTGATTGCCCGACATTATCGCGAGCCCATTTAT
ACCCATATAAATCAGCATCCATGTTGGAATTTAATCGCGGCCTCGAGCAAGACGTTTCCCGTTGAATATG
GCTCATAACACCCCTTGTATTACTGTTTATGTAAGCAGACAGTTTTATTGTTCATGATGATATATTTTTA
TCTTGTGCAATGTACATCAGAGATTTTGAGACACAAGGAGAACGATCGTTGGCTGTGTTGACAATTAATC
ATCGGCTCGTATAATGTGTGGAATTGTGAGCGCTCACAATTAGCCCCATAGGGTGGTGTGTACCACCCCT
GATGAGTCCAAAAGGACGAAATGGGGCCTCTACAAATAATTTTGTTTAAATTGCTATGGACTATGTTTCA
AAGTGAGAATACTAGGTGAAAGACAAAATTATCGATAACGCCATCACCCTGTTTAGCGAAAAAGGTTATG
ACGGCACCACCCTGGATGATATTGCAAAAAGCGTGAACATCAAAAAAGCCAGCCTGTATTATCACTTTGA
TAGCAAAAAAAGCATCTACGAGCAGAGCGTTAAATGCTGTTTCGATTATCTGAACAACATCATCATGATG
AACCAGAACAAAAGCAACTATAGCATCGATGCCCTGTATCAGTTTCTGTTTGAGTTCATCTTCGATATCG
AGGAACGCTATATTCGTATGTATGTTCAGCTGAGCAACACACCGGAAGAATTTTCAGGTAACATTTATGG
CCAGATCCAGGATCTGAATCAGAGCCTGAGCAAAGAAATCGCCAAATTCTATGACGAAAGCAAAATCAAA
ATGACCAAAGAGGACTTCCAGAATCTGATTCTGCTGTTTCTGGAAAGCTGGTATCTGAAAGCCAGCTTTA
GCCAGAAATTTGGTGCAGTTGAAGAAAGCAAAAGCCAGTTTAAAGATGAGGTTTATAGCCTGCTGAACAT
CTTTCTGAAGAAATAAACAATTTTCGAAAAAACCCGCTTCGGCGGGTTTTTTTATAGCTAAAATACTGTC
AACTCATAAGATTCTGATTCGTTACCAATTGACAATTCACCTACCTTTCGTTAGGTTAGGTTGTAGCTGT
CACCGGATGTGCTTTCCGGTCTGATGAGTCCGTGAGGACGAAACAGCCTCTACAAATAATTTTGTTTAAT
ACTAGAGAAAGAGGGGAAATACTAGATGGTGAGCAAGGGCGAGGAGCTGTTCACCGGGGTGGTGCCCATC
CTGGTCGAGCTGGACGGCGACGTAAACGGCCACAAGTTCAGCGTGTCCGGCGAGGGCGAGGGCGATGCCA
CCTACGGCAAGCTGACCCTGAAGTTCATCTGCACCACAGGCAAGCTGCCCGTGCCCTGGCCCACCCTCGT
GACCACCTTCGGCTACGGCCTGCAATGCTTCGCCCGCTACCCCGACCACATGAAGCTGCACGACTTCTTC
AAGTCCGCCATGCCCGAAGGCTACGTCCAGGAGCGCACCATCTTCTTCAAGGACGACGGCAACTACAAGA
CCCGCGCCGAGGTGAAGTTCGAGGGCGACACCCTGGTGAACCGCATCGAGCTGAAGGGCATCGACTTCAA
GGAGGACGGCAACATCCTGGGGCACAAGCTGGAGTACAACTACAACAGCCACAACGTCTATATCATGGCC
GACAAGCAGAAGAACGGCATCAAGGTGAACTTCAAGATCCGCCACAACATCGAGGACGGCAGCGTGCAGC
TCGCCGACCACTACCAGCAGAACACCCCAATCGGCGACGGCCCCGTGCTGCTGCCCGACAACCACTACCT
TAGCTACCAGTCCGCCCTGAGCAAAGACCCCAACGAGAAGCGCGATCACATGGTCCTGCTGGAGTTCGTG
ACCGCCGCCGGGATCACTCTCGGCATGGACGAGCTGTACAAGTAACTCGGTACCAAATTCCAGAAAAGAG
GCCTCCCGAAAGGGGGGCCTTTTTTCGTTTTGGTCCAATGGCGGCGCGCCATCGAATGGCGCAAAACCTT
TCGCGGTATGGCATGATAGCGCCCGGAAGAGAGTCAATTCAGGGTGGTGAATATGAAACCAGTAACGTTA
TACGATGTCGCAGAGTATGCCGGTGTCTCTTATCAGACCGTTTCCCGCGTGGTGAACCAGGCCAGCCACG
TTTCTGCGAAAACGCGGGAAAAAGTGGAAGCGGCGATGGCGGAGCTGAATTACATTCCCAACCGCGTGGC
ACAACAACTGGCGGGCAAACAGTCGTTGCTGATTGGCGTTGCCACCTCCAGTCTGGCCCTGCACGCGCCG
TCGCAAATTGTCGCGGCGATTAAATCTCGCGCCGATCAACTGGGTGCCAGCGTGGTGGTGTCGATGGTAG
AACGAAGCGGCGTCGAAGCCTGTAAAGCGGCGGTGCACAATCTTCTCGCGCAACGCGTCAGTGGGCTGAT
CATTAACTATCCGCTGGATGACCAGGATGCCATTGCTGTGGAAGCTGCCTGCACTAATGTTCCGGCGTTA
TTTCTTGATGTCTCTGACCAGACACCCATCAACAGTATTATTTTCTCCCATGAGGACGGTACGCGACTGG
GCGTGGAGCATCTGGTCGCATTGGGTCACCAGCAAATCGCGCTGTTAGCGGGCCCATTAAGTTCTGTCTC
GGCGCGTCTGCGTCTGGCTGGCTGGCATAAATATCTCACTCGCAATCAAATTCAGCCGATAGCGGAACGG
GAAGGCGACTGGAGTGCCATGTCCGGTTTTCAACAAACCATGCAAATGCTGAATGAGGGCATCGTTCCCA
CTGCGATGCTGGTTGCCAACGATCAGATGGCGCTGGGCGCAATGCGCGCCATTACCGAGTCCGGGCTGCG
CGTTGGTGCGGATATCTCGGTAGTGGGATACGACGATACCGAAGATAGCTCATGTTATATCCCGCCGTTA
ACCACCATCAAACAGGATTTTCGCCTGCTGGGGCAAACCAGCGTGGACCGCTTGCTGCAACTCTCTCAGG
GCCAGGCGGTGAAGGGCAATCAGCTGTTGCCAGTCTCACTGGTGAAAAGAAAAACCACCCTGGCGCCCAA
TACGCAAACCGCCTCTCCCCGCGCGTTGGCCGATTCATTAATGCAGCTGGCACGACAGGTTTCCCGACTG
GAAAGCGGGCAGTGATAATCCAGGAGGAAAAAAATGTCCAGATTAGATAAAAGTAAAGTGATTAACAGCG
CATTAGAGCTGCTTAATGAGGTCGGAATCGAAGGTTTAACAACCCGTAAACTCGCCCAGAAGCTAGGTGT
AGAGCAGCCTACATTGTATTGGCATGTAAAAAATAAGCGGGCTTTGCTCGACGCCTTAGCCATTGAGATG
TTAGATAGGCACCATACTCACTTTTGCCCTTTAGAAGGGGAAAGCTGGCAAGATTTTTTACGTAATAACG
CTAAAAGTTTTAGATGTGCTTTACTAAGTCATCGCGATGGAGCAAAAGTACATTTAGGTACACGGCCTAC
AGAAAAACAGTATGAAACTCTCGAAAATCAATTAGCCTTTTTATGCCAACAAGGTTTTTCACTAGAGAAT
GCATTATATGCACTCAGCGCTGTGGGGCATTTTACTTTAGGTTGCGTATTGGAAGATCAAGAGCATCAAG
TCGCTAAAGAAGAAAGGGAAACACCTACTACTGATAGTATGCCGCCATTATTACGACAAGCTATCGAATT
ATTTGATCACCAAGGTGCAGAGCCAGCCTTCTTATTCGGCCTTGAATTGATCATATGCGGATTAGAAAAA
CAACTTAAATGTGAAAGTGGGTCCTAATAATTGGTAACGAATCAGACAATTGACGGCTCGAGGGAGTAGC
ATAGGGTTTGCAGAATCCCTGCTTCGTCCATTTGACAGGCACATTATGCATCGATGATAAGCTGTCAAAC
ATGAGCAGATCCTCTACGCCGGACGCATCGTGGCCGGCATCACCGGCGCCACAGGTGCGGTTGCTGGCGC
CTATATCGCCGACATCACCGATGGGGAAGATCGGGCTCGCCACTTCGGGCTCATGAGCAAATATTTTATC
TGAGGT
