>Addgene plasmid #74682 | pIcaRA-I1 | addgene partial sequence | sequence record 142629 | pTac-F 5'-cggctcgtataatgtgtgga-3'
CCACCCCTGATGAGTCCAAAAGGACGAAATGGGGCCTCTACAAATAATTTTGTTTAAATTGCTATGGACT
ATGTTTCAAAGTGAGAATACTAGGTGAAAGACAAAATTATCGATAACGCCATCACCCTGTTTAGCGAAAA
AGGTTATGACGGCACCACCCTGGATGATATTGCAAAAAGCGTGAACATCAAAAAAGCCAGCCTGTATTAT
CACTTTGATAGCAAAAAAAGCATCTACGAGCAGAGCGTTAAATGCTGTTTCGATTATCTGAACAACATCA
TCATGATGAACCAGAACAAAAGCAACTATAGCATCGATGCCCTGTATCAGTTTCTGTTTGAGTTCATCTT
CGATATCGAGGAACGCTATATTCGTATGTATGTTCAGCTGAGCAACACACCGGAAGAATTTTCAGGTAAC
ATTTATGGCCAGATCCAGGATCTGAATCAGAGCCTGAGCAAAGAAATCGCCAAATTCTATGACGAAAGCA
AAATCAAAATGACCAAAGAGGACTTCCAGAATCTGATTCTGCTGTTTCTGGAAAGCTGGTATCTGAAAGC
CAGCTTTAGCCAGAAATTTGGTGCAGTTGAAGAAAGCAAAAGCCAGTTTAAAGATGAGGTTTATAGCCTG
CTGAACATCTTTCTGAAGAAATAAACAATTTTCGAAA
