>Addgene plasmid #74682 | pIcaRA-I1 | addgene partial sequence | sequence record 142695 | EGFP-N 5'-CGTCGCCGTCCAGCTCGACCAG-3'
CCATCTAGTATTTCCCCTCTTTCTCTAGTATTAAACAAAATTATTTGTAGAGGCTGTTTCGTCCTCACGG
ACTCATCAGACCGGAAAGCACATCCGGTGACAGCTACAACCTAACCTAACGAAAGGTAGGTGAATTGTCA
ATTGGTAACGAATCAGAATCTTATGAGTTGACAGTATTTTAGCTATAAAAAAACCCGCCGAAGCGGGTTT
TTTCGAAAATTGTTTATTTCTTCAGAAAGATGTTCAGCAGGCTATAAACCTCATCTTTAAACTGGCTTTT
GCTTTCTTCAACTGCACCAAATTTCTGGCTAAAGCTGGCTTTCAGATACCAGCTTTCCAGAAACAGCAGA
ATCAGATTCTGGAAGTCCTCTTTGGTCATTTTGATTTTGCTTTCGTCATAGAATTTGGCGATTTCTTTGC
TCAGGCTCTGATTCAGATCCTGGATCTGGCCATAAATGTTACCTGAAAATTCTTCCGGTGTGTTGCTCAG
CTGAACATACATACGAATATAGCGTTCCTCGATATCGAAGATGAACTCAAACAGAAACTGATACAGGGCA
TCGATGCTATAGTTGCTTTTGTTCTGGTTCATCATGATGATGTTGTTCAGATAATCGAAACAGCATTTAA
CGCTCTGCTCGTAGATGCTTTTTTTGCTATCAAAGTGATAATACAGGCTGGCTTTTTTGATGTTCACGCT
TTTTGCAATATCATCCAGGGTGGTGCCGTCATAACCTTTTTCGCTAAACAGGGTGATGGCGTTATCGATA
ATTTTGTCTTTCACCTAGTATTCTCACTTTGAA
